Addgene plasmid #43102: I-GAGT
Depositing lab: Chad Cowan & Kiran Musunuru. Depositing organization: Harvard University. Publication: A TALEN Genome-Editing System for Generating Human Stem Cell-Based Disease Models. Ding Q, Lee YK, Schaefer EA, Peters DT, Veres A, Kim K, Kuperwasser N, Motola DL, Meissner TB, Hendriks WT, Trevisan M, Gupta RM, Moisan A, Banks E, Friesen M, Schinzel RT, Xia F, Tang A, Xia Y, Figueroa E, Wann A, Ahfeldt T, Daheron L, Zhang F, Rubin LL, Peng LF, Chung RT, Musunuru K, Cowan CA. Cell Stem Cell. 2012 Dec 12. pii: S1934-5909(12)00645-5. doi: 10.1016/j.stem.2012.11.011. PubMed 23246482.
Backbone
  Vector backbone: pCRII-TOPO
  Backbone manufacturer: Invitrogen
  Backbone size w/o insert (bp): 3973
  Vector type: Bacterial Cloning
Growth in bacteria
  Bacterial resistance: Ampicillin and Kanamycin, 100 & 50 μg/mL
  Growth temperature: 37°C
  Growth strain: Top10
  Copy number: High Copy
Gene/Insert
  Gene/Insert name: I-GAGT
  Species: Synthetic
  Insert size (bp): 424
  Cloning method: TOPO Cloning
  Sequencing primers: 5′ T7; 3′ M13-rev
Terms and licenses: Academic/Nonprofit Terms; Industry Terms: Not Available to Industry
How to cite: I-GAGT was a gift from Chad Cowan & Kiran Musunuru (Addgene plasmid # 43102 ; http://n2t.net/addgene:43102 ; RRID:Addgene_43102)
