[The description below was written by a language model from this plasmid's Addgene catalogue record.]
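Description:
I-GAGT is a bacterial cloning plasmid built on the commercial pCRII-TOPO backbone (about 4 kb without insert), into which a 424 bp synthetic fragment was introduced by TOPO cloning. It is a high-copy plasmid propagated in E. coli and carries both ampicillin and kanamycin resistance markers, as is standard for this backbone, so either or both antibiotics can be used for selection. The insert can be read with the T7 and M13 reverse primer sites that flank the cloning site. No feature table is provided, so other backbone elements are not documented in the record.

The record does not spell out what the insert encodes beyond its name and synthetic origin. It was deposited in connection with a TALEN genome-editing system developed for generating human stem cell-based disease models. In that context, the name and insert size fit a pre-assembled block of four TAL effector repeats that recognise the bases G, A, G and T, with the "I" prefix possibly marking the block's position in an ordered assembly. This reading is an inference rather than a stated fact. There is no promoter, tag or reporter recorded for expressing the insert, and the vector type is listed purely as bacterial cloning. The plasmid is therefore best understood as a storage and source module from which the fragment is taken to build full-length TALEN arrays in a separate expression vector, not as something delivered to cells directly.
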