>Addgene plasmid #43102 | I-GAGT | depositor partial sequence | sequence record 58367 | I-GAGT sequence 424 bps
CGTCTCCTGACCCCAGAGCAGGTCGTGGCAATCGCGAGCAATAACGGCGGAAAACAGGCTTTGGAAACGG
TGCAGAGGCTCCTTCCAGTGCTGTGCCAAGCGCACGGACTCACCCCAGAGCAGGTCGTGGCAATCGCCTC
CAACATTGGCGGGAAACAGGCACTCGAGACTGTCCAGCGCCTGCTTCCCGTGCTGTGCCAAGCGCACGGC
CTCACCCCAGAGCAGGTCGTGGCAATCGCGAGCAATAACGGCGGAAAACAGGCTTTGGAAACGGTGCAGA
GGCTCCTTCCAGTGCTGTGCCAAGCGCACGGATTAACCCCAGAGCAGGTCGTGGCCATTGCCTCGAATGG
AGGGGGCAAACAGGCGTTGGAAACCGTACAACGATTGCTGCCGGTGCTGTGCCAAGCGCACGGCTTAAGA
GACG
