>Addgene plasmid #43102 | I-GAGT | addgene partial sequence | sequence record 60357 | M13-F20 5'-TGTAAAACGACGGCCAGT-3'
CTATAGGGCGAATTGGGCCCTCTAGATGCATGCTCGAGCGGCCGCCAGTGTGATGGATATCTGCAGAATT
CGCCCTTATATAGATGCCGTCCTAGCGCGTCTCCTGACCCCAGAGCAGGTCGTGGCAATCGCGAGCAATA
ACGGCGGAAAACAGGCTTTGGAAACGGTGCAGAGGCTCCTTCCAGTGCTGTGCCAAGCGCACGGACTCAC
CCCAGAGCAGGTCGTGGCAATCGCCTCCAACATTGGCGGGAAACAGGCACTCGAGACTGTCCAGCGCCTG
CTTCCCGTGCTGTGCCAAGCGCACGGCCTCACCCCAGAGCAGGTCGTGGCAATCGCGAGCAATAACGGCG
GAAAACAGGCTTTGGAAACGGTGCAGAGGCTCCTTCCAGTGCTGTGCCAAGCGCACGGATTAACCCCAGA
GCAGGTCGTGGCCATTGCCTCGAATGGAGGGGGCAAACAGGCGTTGGAAACCGTACAACGATTGCTGCCG
GTGCTGTGCCAAGCGCACGGCTTAAGAGACGTGGGCACAGGAAAGATACTTAAGGGCGAATTCCAGCACA
CTGGCGGCCGTTACTAGTGGATCCGAGCTCGGTACCAAGCTTGATGCATAGCTTGAGTATTCTATAGTGT
CACCTAAATAGCTTGGCGTAATCATGGTCATAGCTGTTTCCTGTGTGAAATTGTTATCCGCTCACAATTC
CACACAACATACGAGCCGGAAGCATAAAGTGTAAAGCCTGGGGTGCCTAATGAGTGAGCTAACTCACATT
AATTGCGTTGCGCTCACTGCCCGCTTTCCAGTCGGGAAACCTGTCGTGCCAGCTGCATTAATGAATCGGC
CAACGCGCGGGGAGAGGCGGTTTGCGTATTGGGCGCTCTTCCGCTTCCTCGCTCACTGACTCGCTGCGCT
CGGTCGTTCGGCTGCGGCGAG
